Addgene plasmid #83126: pmNFM
Purpose: Mouse neurofilament protein M cDNA mammalian expression construct
Depositing lab: Anthony Brown. Depositing organization: Ohio State University. Publication: The polypeptide composition of moving and stationary neurofilaments in cultured sympathetic neurons. Yan Y, Jensen K, Brown A. Cell Motil Cytoskeleton. 2007 Apr;64(4):299-309. 10.1002/cm.20184 PubMed 17285620.
Backbone
  Vector backbone: pEGFP-C1 with EGFP sequence removed
  Backbone manufacturer: Clontech
  Backbone size w/o insert (bp): 4047
  Total vector size (bp): 6594
  Modifications to backbone: EGFP sequence removed using Age I and BspE I
  Vector type: Mammalian Expression
  Selectable markers: Neomycin (select with G418)
Growth in bacteria
  Bacterial resistance: Kanamycin, 50 μg/mL
  Growth temperature: 37°C
  Growth strain: DH5alpha
  Copy number: High Copy
Gene/Insert
  Gene/Insert name: mouse NFM (alt names: mNFM; neurofilament protein M)
  Species: M. musculus (mouse)
  Insert size (bp): 2547
  GenBank ID: DQ201636
  Entrez Gene: Nefm (a.k.a. NF-M, NF160, NF165, Nef3, Nfm)
  Promoter: CMV
  Cloning method: Restriction Enzyme; 5′ cloning site BamHI (not destroyed); 3′ cloning site BamHI (not destroyed)
  Sequencing primers: 5′ CMV Forward; 3′ SV40pA-R
Terms and licenses: Academic/Nonprofit Terms; Industry Terms: Not Available to Industry
Depositor comments: Plasmid first described in Yan et al. (2007), "The polypeptide composition of moving and stationary neurofilaments in cultured sympathetic neurons", Cell Motility and the Cytoskeleton 64:299–309. Mouse NFM cDNA sequence deposited in Genbank (Accession number DQ201636).
How to cite: pmNFM was a gift from Anthony Brown (Addgene plasmid # 83126 ; http://n2t.net/addgene:83126 ; RRID:Addgene_83126)
