[The description below was written by a language model from this plasmid's Addgene catalogue record and pLannotate feature annotations shown in this document.]
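Description:
pmNFM is a mammalian expression plasmid of about 6.6 kb that carries the mouse neurofilament protein M (Nefm, also called NF-M) cDNA. It is built on the Clontech pEGFP-C1 backbone, from which the EGFP coding sequence was excised with AgeI and BspEI. The encoded protein is therefore expressed untagged, not as a fluorescent fusion. The roughly 2.5 kb insert was cloned into a BamHI site that is retained on both sides. It lies downstream of the human cytomegalovirus immediate early enhancer and promoter and is followed by the SV40 polyadenylation signal, an arrangement that gives strong constitutive transcription in transfected mammalian cells.

The plasmid is propagated in E. coli at high copy from a ColE1/pUC-type origin, and it also contains an f1 phage origin. A single Tn5 aminoglycoside phosphotransferase gene (NeoR/KanR) provides selection in both hosts. A bacterial bla-type promoter drives it for kanamycin resistance in bacteria. The SV40 enhancer/early promoter, paired with the HSV TK polyadenylation signal, drives it for G418 selection in mammalian cells. The short large T antigen, ble and bGH poly(A) fragments in the automated annotation appear to be residual backbone sequence or partial matches rather than functional elements.

NF-M is one of the three neurofilament subunits, along with NF-L and NF-H, that assemble into neuronal intermediate filaments and help maintain axonal caliber. The construct was first described in a study of the polypeptide composition of moving and stationary neurofilaments in cultured sympathetic neurons, which fits its use for expressing unlabelled mouse NF-M in cultured cells.
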