Features (pLannotate 1.2.2; 13 found; start..end, strand, type, name):
     61..364     +  enhancer       CMV enhancer: human cytomegalovirus immediate early enhancer
    365..568     +  promoter       CMV promoter: human cytomegalovirus (CMV) immediate early promoter
    619..3162    +  CDS            Nefm: NFM_MOUSE - Also known as Nef3, Nfm. Experimental evidence at protein level: Swiss-Prot protein existence level 1. Neurofilaments usually contain three intermediate filament proteins: NEFL, NEFM, and NEFH which are involved in the maintenance of neuronal caliber. May additionally cooperate with the neuronal intermediate filament proteins PRPH and INA to form neuronal filamentous networks (PubMed:22723690). From Mus musculus (Mouse).
   3275..3359    +  CDS            large T antigen (fragment): large T antigen from SV40 (simian virus 40)
   3382..3503    +  polyA_signal   SV40 poly(A) signal: SV40 polyadenylation signal
   3537..3965    -  rep_origin     f1 ori (sequence partly withheld): f1 bacteriophage origin of replication; arrow indicates direction of (+) strand synthesis
   3992..4096    +  promoter       AmpR promoter: bla
   4098..4455    +  promoter       SV40 promoter: SV40 enhancer and early promoter
   4490..5284    +  CDS            NeoR/KanR: aminoglycoside phosphotransferase from Tn5; aph(3')-II (or nptII); confers resistance to neomycin, kanamycin, and G418 (Geneticin®)
   5305..5457    +  CDS            ble (fragment): BLE_KLEPN - Experimental evidence at protein level: Swiss-Prot protein existence level 1. Binding protein with a strong affinity to the bleomycin family of antibiotics. Binds to CL990; an antimitotic-antibiotic compound. From Klebsiella pneumoniae.
   5516..5563    +  polyA_signal   HSV TK poly(A) signal: herpes simplex virus thymidine kinase polyadenylation signal (Cole and Stacy, 1985)
   5654..5670    -  polyA_signal   bGH poly(A) signal (fragment): bovine growth hormone polyadenylation signal
   5892..6480    +  rep_origin     ori: high-copy-number ColE1/pMB1/pBR322/pUC origin of replication
>Addgene plasmid #83126 | pmNFM | depositor full sequence | sequence record 160609 | Full plasmid (predicted sequence)
TAGTTATTAATAGTAATCAATTACGGGGTCATTAGTTCATAGCCCATATATGGAGTTCCGCGTTACATAA
CTTACGGTAAATGGCCCGCCTGGCTGACCGCCCAACGACCCCCGCCCATTGACGTCAATAATGACGTATG
TTCCCATAGTAACGCCAATAGGGACTTTCCATTGACGTCAATGGGTGGAGTATTTACGGTAAACTGCCCA
CTTGGCAGTACATCAAGTGTATCATATGCCAAGTACGCCCCCTATTGACGTCAATGACGGTAAATGGCCC
GCCTGGCATTATGCCCAGTACATGACCTTATGGGACTTTCCTACTTGGCAGTACATCTACGTATTAGTCA
TCGCTATTACCATGGTGATGCGGTTTTGGCAGTACATCAATGGGCGTGGATAGCGGTTTGACTCACGGGG
ATTTCCAAGTCTCCACCCCATTGACGTCAATGGGAGTTTGTTTTGGCACCAAAATCAACGGGACTTTCCA
AAATGTCGTAACAACTCCGCCCCATTGACGCAAATGGGCGGTAGGCGTGTACGGTGGGAGGTCTATATAA
GCAGAGCTGGTTTAGTGAACCGTCAGATCCGCTAGCGCTACCGGGATCCGCCTCCAAGATGAGCTACACG
CTGGACTCGCTGGGCAACCCGTCCGCCTACCGGCGGGTCACCGAGACCCGCTCCAGCTTCAGCCGCGTGA
GCGGTTCCCCGTCCAGCGGCTTCCGCTCGCAGTCCTGGTCCCGCGGCTCGCCCAGCACCGTGTCCTCCTC
CTACAAGCGCAGCGCGCTCGCCCCGCGTCTCGCCTACAGCTCGGCTATGCTCAGCTCGGCCGAGAGCAGC
CTCGACTTCAGCCAGTCCTCGTCGCTGCTCAACGGCGGCTCCGGCGGCGACTACAAACTGTCCCGCTCTA
ACGAGAAAGAGCAGCTGCAGGGGCTGAACGACCGCTTCGCCGGCTACATCGAGAAAGTGCACTACTTGGA
ACAACAGAACAAGGAGATCGAAGCAGAGATCCAGGCACTGCGGCAGAAGCAGGCCTCGCACGCCCAGCTG
GGTGATGCTTACGACCAGGAGATCCGAGAGCTGCGCGCCACCCTCGAGATGGTGAACCACGAGAAGGCTC
AAGTGCAGCTGGACTCCGATCACTTGGAGGAAGACATCCACCGGCTCAAGGAGCGCTTCGAGGAGGAGGC
GCGGCTGCGGGACGACACCGAGGCTGCCATTCGCGCGCTGCGCAAAGACATCGAAGAGTCGTCGATGGTT
AAGGTGGAGCTGGACAAGAAGGTGCAGTCGCTGCAGGATGAGGTGGCTTTCCTGCGGAGCAATCACGAAG
AGGAGGTGGCCGACCTGCTGGCTCAGATCCAGGCGTCGCACATCACGGTAGAGCGCAAAGATTACCTGAA
GACAGACATCTCCACGGCGCTGAAGGAGATCCGCTCCCAGCTCGAGTGTCACTCAGACCAGAACATGCAC
CAGGCCGAAGAGTGGTTCAAATGCCGCTACGCCAAGCTCACCGAGGCGGCCGAGCAGAACAAGGAGGCCA
TTCGCTCTGCCAAGGAAGAGATCGCCGAGTACCGGCGCCAGCTGCAGTCCAAGAGCATCGAGCTCGAGTC
GGTGCGAGGCACTAAGGAGTCCCTGGAGCGGCAGCTCAGCGACATCGAGGAGCGCCACAACCACGACCTC
AGCAGCTACCAGGACACCATCCAGCAGTTGGAAAATGAACTTCGGGGAACCAAGTGGGAAATGGCTCGTC
ATTTGCGAGAATACCAGGATCTCCTTAACGTCAAGATGGCCCTGGACATCGAGATCGCCGCGTACAGGAA
ACTCCTAGAGGGGGAAGAGACCAGATTTAGCACATTTTCAGGAAGCATCACCGGGCCTCTGTACACACAC
CGACAGCCCTCAGTCACAATATCCAGTAAGATTCAGAAGACCAAAGTCGAGGCCCCCAAGCTCAAGGTCC
AACACAAATTTGTGGAGGAGATCATCGAAGAAACTAAAGTGGAAGATGAGAAGTCAGAAATGGAAGAAAC
CCTCACAGCCATCGCAGAGGAGTTGGCAGCCTCCGCCAAAGAGGAGAAGGAAGAGGCCGAAGAAAAGGAG
GAGGAACCAGAAGCCGAAAAGTCTCCCGTGAAGTCTCCTGAGGCTAAGGAAGAGGAGGAGGAAGGGGAAA
AGGAGGAAGAAGAGGAAGGCCAGGAGGAAGAAGAGGAGGAAGATGAAGGTGTCAAGTCAGACCAGGCAGA
AGAGGGGGGATCTGAGAAGGAAGGCTCCAGTGAAAAAGATGAAGGTGAGCAGGAAGAAGAAGAAGGAGAA
ACCGAGGCAGAAGGTGAAGGAGAGGAAGCAGAAGCTAAGGAGGAAAAGAAAATTGAGGGAAAGGTTGAGG
AAGTGGCTGTCAAGGAGGAAATCAAGGTCGAGAAGCCTGAGAAAGCCAAATCCCCTATGCCCAAATCACC
CGTGGAAGAAGTAAAGCCAAAACCAGAGGCCAAGGCCGGGAAGGGTGAGCACAAGGAGGAAGAGAAAGTT
GAGGAAGAGAAGAAGGAAGTCACCAAAGAATCACCCAAGGAAGAGAAGGTGGAGAAAAAGGAGGAGAAGC
CAAAAGATGTTGCAGATAAAAAGAAGGCCGAGTCCCCGGTGAAAGAGAAGGCTGTGGAGGAGGTGATCAC
CATCAGCAAGTCGGTAAAGGTGAGCCTAGAGAAAGACACCAAAGAGGAGAAGCTGCAGCCGCAGGAGAAG
GTGAAGGAGAAGGCAGAGGAGGAGGGGGGCAGTGAGGAGGAAGGGAGTGACCGTAGCCCGCAGGAGTCCA
AGAAGGAAGACATAGCTATCAATGGGGAGGTGGAAGGAAAAGAGGAGGAGGAGCAGGAAACTCAGGAGAA
GGGCAGTGGGCGGGAGGAGGAGAAAGGGGTGGTCACTAATGGCTTAGATGTGAGCCCTGCAGAGGAGAAG
AAAGGAGAGGATAGCAGTGATGATAAAGTGGTGGTCACCAAGAAGGTAGAAAAGATCACCAGCGAGGGGG
GCGATGGTGCTACCAAATACATCACCAAATCTGTAACCGTCACTCAAAAGGTTGAAGAGCATGAGGAGAC
CTTTGAGGAGAAGCTGGTCTCAACTAAAAAGGTAGAAAAGGTCACTTCACACGCCATAGTCAAGGAAGTC
ACCCAGGGTGACTAAGATCGGAGTCCGTTGCAAAAGGTTAAGCCATACGACAATTTCAAAATGCATGTGA
TTGACAGCTTCAAAACAGAATGGGTTCTCCCAGGATCCACCGGATCTAGATAACTGATCATAATCAGCCA
TACCACATTTGTAGAGGTTTTACTTGCTTTAAAAAACCTCCCACACCTCCCCCTGAACCTGAAACATAAA
ATGAATGCAATTGTTGTTGTTAACTTGTTTATTGCAGCTTATAATGGTTACAAATAAAGCAATAGCATCA
CAAATTTCACAAATAAAGCATTTTTTTCACTGCATTCTAGTTGTGGTTTGTCCAAACTCATCAATGTATC
TTAACGCGTAAATTGTAAGCGTTAATATTTTGTTAAAATTCGCGTTAAATTTTTGTTAAATCAGCTCATT
TTTTAACCAATAGGCCGAAATCGGCAAAATCCCTTATAAATCAAAAGAATAGACCGAGATAGGGT
[37 nt withheld, positions 3636-3672]
AAAGAACGTGGACTCCAACGTCAAAGG
[49 nt withheld, positions 3700-3748]
T
[91 nt withheld, positions 3750-3840]
G
[124 nt withheld, positions 3842-3965]
CAGGTGGCACTTTTCGGGGAAATGTGCGCGGAACCCCTATTTGTTTATTTTTCTAAATACATTCAAATAT
GTATCCGCTCATGAGACAATAACCCTGATAAATGCTTCAATAATATTGAAAAAGGAAGAGTCCTGAGGCG
GAAAGAACCAGCTGTGGAATGTGTGTCAGTTAGGGTGTGGAAAGTCCCCAGGCTCCCCAGCAGGCAGAAG
TATGCAAAGCATGCATCTCAATTAGTCAGCAACCAGGTGTGGAAAGTCCCCAGGCTCCCCAGCAGGCAGA
AGTATGCAAAGCATGCATCTCAATTAGTCAGCAACCATAGTCCCGCCCCTAACTCCGCCCATCCCGCCCC
TAACTCCGCCCAGTTCCGCCCATTCTCCGCCCCATGGCTGACTAATTTTTTTTATTTATGCAGAGGCCGA
GGCCGCCTCGGCCTCTGAGCTATTCCAGAAGTAGTGAGGAGGCTTTTTTGGAGGCCTAGGCTTTTGCAAA
GATCGATCAAGAGACAGGATGAGGATCGTTTCGCATGATTGAACAAGATGGATTGCACGCAGGTTCTCCG
GCCGCTTGGGTGGAGAGGCTATTCGGCTATGACTGGGCACAACAGACAATCGGCTGCTCTGATGCCGCCG
TGTTCCGGCTGTCAGCGCAGGGGCGCCCGGTTCTTTTTGTCAAGACCGACCTGTCCGGTGCCCTGAATGA
ACTGCAAGACGAGGCAGCGCGGCTATCGTGGCTGGCCACGACGGGCGTTCCTTGCGCAGCTGTGCTCGAC
GTTGTCACTGAAGCGGGAAGGGACTGGCTGCTATTGGGCGAAGTGCCGGGGCAGGATCTCCTGTCATCTC
ACCTTGCTCCTGCCGAGAAAGTATCCATCATGGCTGATGCAATGCGGCGGCTGCATACGCTTGATCCGGC
TACCTGCCCATTCGACCACCAAGCGAAACATCGCATCGAGCGAGCACGTACTCGGATGGAAGCCGGTCTT
GTCGATCAGGATGATCTGGACGAAGAGCATCAGGGGCTCGCGCCAGCCGAACTGTTCGCCAGGCTCAAGG
CGAGCATGCCCGACGGCGAGGATCTCGTCGTGACCCATGGCGATGCCTGCTTGCCGAATATCATGGTGGA
AAATGGCCGCTTTTCTGGATTCATCGACTGTGGCCGGCTGGGTGTGGCGGACCGCTATCAGGACATAGCG
TTGGCTACCCGTGATATTGCTGAAGAGCTTGGCGGCGAATGGGCTGACCGCTTCCTCGTGCTTTACGGTA
TCGCCGCTCCCGATTCGCAGCGCATCGCCTTCTATCGCCTTCTTGACGAGTTCTTCTGAGCGGGACTCTG
GGGTTCGAAATGACCGACCAAGCGACGCCCAACCTGCCATCACGAGATTTCGATTCCACCGCCGCCTTCT
ATGAAAGGTTGGGCTTCGGAATCGTTTTCCGGGACGCCGGCTGGATGATCCTCCAGCGCGGGGATCTCAT
GCTGGAGTTCTTCGCCCACCCTAGGGGGAGGCTAACTGAAACACGGAAGGAGACAATACCGGAAGGAACC
CGCGCTATGACGGCAATAAAAAGACAGAATAAAACGCACGGTGTTGGGTCGTTTGTTCATAAACGCGGGG
TTCGGTCCCAGGGCTGGCACTCTGTCGATACCCCACCGAGACCCCATTGGGGCCAATACGCCCGCGTTTC
TTCCTTTTCCCCACCCCACCCCCCAAGTTCGGGTGAAGGCCCAGGGCTCGCAGCCAACGTCGGGGCGGCA
GGCCCTGCCATAGCCTCAGGTTACTCATATATACTTTAGATTGATTTAAAACTTCATTTTTAATTTAAAA
GGATCTAGGTGAAGATCCTTTTTGATAATCTCATGACCAAAATCCCTTAACGTGAGTTTTCGTTCCACTG
AGCGTCAGACCCCGTAGAAAAGATCAAAGGATCTTCTTGAGATCCTTTTTTTCTGCGCGTAATCTGCTGC
TTGCAAACAAAAAAACCACCGCTACCAGCGGTGGTTTGTTTGCCGGATCAAGAGCTACCAACTCTTTTTC
CGAAGGTAACTGGCTTCAGCAGAGCGCAGATACCAAATACTGTCCTTCTAGTGTAGCCGTAGTTAGGCCA
CCACTTCAAGAACTCTGTAGCACCGCCTACATACCTCGCTCTGCTAATCCTGTTACCAGTGGCTGCTGCC
AGTGGCGATAAGTCGTGTCTTACCGGGTTGGACTCAAGACGATAGTTACCGGATAAGGCGCAGCGGTCGG
GCTGAACGGGGGGTTCGTGCACACAGCCCAGCTTGGAGCGAACGACCTACACCGAACTGAGATACCTACA
GCGTGAGCTATGAGAAAGCGCCACGCTTCCCGAAGGGAGAAAGGCGGACAGGTATCCGGTAAGCGGCAGG
GTCGGAACAGGAGAGCGCACGAGGGAGCTTCCAGGGGGAAACGCCTGGTATCTTTATAGTCCTGTCGGGT
TTCGCCACCTCTGACTTGAGCGTCGATTTTTGTGATGCTCGTCAGGGGGGCGGAGCCTATGGAAAAACGC
CAGCAACGCGGCCTTTTTACGGTTCCTGGCCTTTTGCTGGCCTTTTGCTCACATGTTCTTTCCTGCGTTA
TCCCCTGATTCTGTGGATAACCGTATTACCGCCATGCAT
