>Addgene plasmid #83126 | pmNFM | depositor partial sequence | sequence record 160608 | Coding region
ATGAGCTACACGCTGGACTCGCTGGGCAACCCGTCCGCCTACCGGCGGGTCACCGAGACCCGCTCCAGCT
TCAGCCGCGTGAGCGGTTCCCCGTCCAGCGGCTTCCGCTCGCAGTCCTGGTCCCGCGGCTCGCCCAGCAC
CGTGTCCTCCTCCTACAAGCGCAGCGCGCTCGCCCCGCGTCTCGCCTACAGCTCGGCTATGCTCAGCTCG
GCCGAGAGCAGCCTCGACTTCAGCCAGTCCTCGTCGCTGCTCAACGGCGGCTCCGGCGGCGACTACAAAC
TGTCCCGCTCTAACGAGAAAGAGCAGCTGCAGGGGCTGAACGACCGCTTCGCCGGCTACATCGAGAAAGT
GCACTACTTGGAACAACAGAACAAGGAGATCGAAGCAGAGATCCAGGCACTGCGGCAGAAGCAGGCCTCG
CACGCCCAGCTGGGTGATGCTTACGACCAGGAGATCCGAGAGCTGCGCGCCACCCTCGAGATGGTGAACC
ACGAGAAGGCTCAAGTGCAGCTGGACTCCGATCACTTGGAGGAAGACATCCACCGGCTCAAGGAGCGCTT
CGAGGAGGAGGCGCGGCTGCGGGACGACACCGAGGCTGCCATTCGCGCGCTGCGCAAAGACATCGAAGAG
TCGTCGATGGTTAAGGTGGAGCTGGACAAGAAGGTGCAGTCGCTGCAGGATGAGGTGGCTTTCCTGCGGA
GCAATCACGAAGAGGAGGTGGCCGACCTGCTGGCTCAGATCCAGGCGTCGCACATCACGGTAGAGCGCAA
AGATTACCTGAAGACAGACATCTCCACGGCGCTGAAGGAGATCCGCTCCCAGCTCGAGTGTCACTCAGAC
CAGAACATGCACCAGGCCGAAGAGTGGTTCAAATGCCGCTACGCCAAGCTCACCGAGGCGGCCGAGCAGA
ACAAGGAGGCCATTCGCTCTGCCAAGGAAGAGATCGCCGAGTACCGGCGCCAGCTGCAGTCCAAGAGCAT
CGAGCTCGAGTCGGTGCGAGGCACTAAGGAGTCCCTGGAGCGGCAGCTCAGCGACATCGAGGAGCGCCAC
AACCACGACCTCAGCAGCTACCAGGACACCATCCAGCAGTTGGAAAATGAACTTCGGGGAACCAAGTGGG
AAATGGCTCGTCATTTGCGAGAATACCAGGATCTCCTTAACGTCAAGATGGCCCTGGACATCGAGATCGC
CGCGTACAGGAAACTCCTAGAGGGGGAAGAGACCAGATTTAGCACATTTTCAGGAAGCATCACCGGGCCT
CTGTACACACACCGACAGCCCTCAGTCACAATATCCAGTAAGATTCAGAAGACCAAAGTCGAGGCCCCCA
AGCTCAAGGTCCAACACAAATTTGTGGAGGAGATCATCGAAGAAACTAAAGTGGAAGATGAGAAGTCAGA
AATGGAAGAAACCCTCACAGCCATCGCAGAGGAGTTGGCAGCCTCCGCCAAAGAGGAGAAGGAAGAGGCC
GAAGAAAAGGAGGAGGAACCAGAAGCCGAAAAGTCTCCCGTGAAGTCTCCTGAGGCTAAGGAAGAGGAGG
AGGAAGGGGAAAAGGAGGAAGAAGAGGAAGGCCAGGAGGAAGAAGAGGAGGAAGATGAAGGTGTCAAGTC
AGACCAGGCAGAAGAGGGGGGATCTGAGAAGGAAGGCTCCAGTGAAAAAGATGAAGGTGAGCAGGAAGAA
GAAGAAGGAGAAACCGAGGCAGAAGGTGAAGGAGAGGAAGCAGAAGCTAAGGAGGAAAAGAAAATTGAGG
GAAAGGTTGAGGAAGTGGCTGTCAAGGAGGAAATCAAGGTCGAGAAGCCTGAGAAAGCCAAATCCCCTAT
GCCCAAATCACCCGTGGAAGAAGTAAAGCCAAAACCAGAGGCCAAGGCCGGGAAGGGTGAGCACAAGGAG
GAAGAGAAAGTTGAGGAAGAGAAGAAGGAAGTCACCAAAGAATCACCCAAGGAAGAGAAGGTGGAGAAAA
AGGAGGAGAAGCCAAAAGATGTTGCAGATAAAAAGAAGGCCGAGTCCCCGGTGAAAGAGAAGGCTGTGGA
GGAGGTGATCACCATCAGCAAGTCGGTAAAGGTGAGCCTAGAGAAAGACACCAAAGAGGAGAAGCTGCAG
CCGCAGGAGAAGGTGAAGGAGAAGGCAGAGGAGGAGGGGGGCAGTGAGGAGGAAGGGAGTGACCGTAGCC
CGCAGGAGTCCAAGAAGGAAGACATAGCTATCAATGGGGAGGTGGAAGGAAAAGAGGAGGAGGAGCAGGA
AACTCAGGAGAAGGGCAGTGGGCGGGAGGAGGAGAAAGGGGTGGTCACTAATGGCTTAGATGTGAGCCCT
GCAGAGGAGAAGAAAGGAGAGGATAGCAGTGATGATAAAGTGGTGGTCACCAAGAAGGTAGAAAAGATCA
CCAGCGAGGGGGGCGATGGTGCTACCAAATACATCACCAAATCTGTAACCGTCACTCAAAAGGTTGAAGA
GCATGAGGAGACCTTTGAGGAGAAGCTGGTCTCAACTAAAAAGGTAGAAAAGGTCACTTCACACGCCATA
GTCAAGGAAGTCACCCAGGGTGACTAA
