>Addgene plasmid #83126 | pmNFM | addgene partial sequence | sequence record 168074 | CMV-F 5'-CGCAAATGGGCGGTAGGCGTG-3'
CCGTCAGATCCGCTAGCGCTACCGGGATCCGCCTCCAAGATGAGCTACACGCTGGACTCGCTGGGCAACC
CGTCCGCCTACCGGCGGGTCACCGAGACCCGCTCCAGCTTCAGCCGCGTGAGCGGTTCCCCGTCCAGCGG
CTTCCGCTCGCAGTCCTGGTCCCGCGGCTCGCCCAGCACCGTGTCCTCCTCCTACAAGCGCAGCGCGCTC
GCCCCGCGTCTCGCCTACAGCTCGGCTATGCTCAGCTCGGCCGAGAGCAGCCTCGACTTCAGCCAGTCCT
CGTCGCTGCTCAACGGCGGCTCCGGCGGCGACTACAAACTGTCCCGCTCTAACGAGAAAGAGCAGCTGCA
GGGGCTGAACGACCGCTTCGCCGGCTACATCGAGAAAGTGCACTACTTGGAACAACAGAACAAGGAGATC
GAAGCAGAGATCCAGGCACTGCGGCAGAAGCAGGCCTCGCACGCCCAGCTGGGTGATGCTTACGACCAGG
AGATCCGAGAGCTGCGCGCCACCCTCGAGATGGTGAACCACGAGAAGGCTCAAGTGCAGCTGGACTCCGA
TCACTTGGAGGAAGACATCCACCGGCTCAAGGAGCGCTTCGAGGAGGAGGCGCGGCTGCGGGACGACACC
GAGGCTGCCATTCGCGCGCTGCGCAAAGACATCGAAGAGTCGTCGATGGTTAAGGTGGAGCTGGACAAGA
AGGTGCAGTCGCTGCAGGATGAGGTGGCTTTCCTGCGGAGCAATCACGAAGAGGAGGTGGCCGACCTGCT
GGCTCAGATCCAGGCGTCGCACATCACGGTAGAGCGCAAAGATTACCTGAAGACAGACATCTCCACGGCG
CTGAAGGAGATCCGCTCCCAGCTCGAGTGTCACTCAGACCAGAACATGCACCAGGCCGAAGAGTGGTTCA
AATGCCGCTACGCCAAGCTCACCGAGGCGGC
