>Addgene plasmid #83126 | pmNFM | addgene partial sequence | sequence record 168075 | SV40pA-R 5'-GAAATTTGTGATGCTATTGC-3'
ACAACAACAATTGCATTCATTTTATGTTTCAGGTTCAGGGGGAGGTGTGGGAGGTTTTTTAAAGCAAGTA
AAACCTCTACAAATGTGGTATGGCTGATTATGATCAGTTATCTAGATCCGGTGGATCCTGGGAGAACCCA
TTCTGTTTTGAAGCTGTCAATCACATGCATTTTGAAATTGTCGTATGGCTTAACCTTTTGCAACGGACTC
CGATCTTAGTCACCCTGGGTGACTTCCTTGACTATGGCGTGTGAAGTGACCTTTTCTACCTTTTTAGTTG
AGACCAGCTTCTCCTCAAAGGTCTCCTCATGCTCTTCAACCTTTTGAGTGACGGTTACAGATTTGGTGAT
GTATTTGGTAGCACCATCGCCCCCCTCGCTGGTGATCTTTTCTACCTTCTTGGTGACCACCACTTTATCA
TCACTGCTATCCTCTCCTTTCTTCTCCTCTGCAGGGCTCACATCTAAGCCATTAGTGACCACCCCTTTCT
CCTCCTCCCGCCCACTGCCCTTCTCCTGAGTTTCCTGCTCCTCCTCCTCTTTTCCTTCCACCTCCCCATT
GATAGCTATGTCTTCCTTCTTGGACTCCTGCGGGCTACGGTCACTCCCTTCCTCCTCACTGCCCCCCTCC
TCCTCTGCCTTCTCCTTCACCTTCTCCTGCGGCTGCAGCTTCTCCTCTTTGGTGTCTTTCTCTAGGCTCA
CCTTTACCGACTTGCTGATGGTGATCACCTCCTCCACAGCCTTCTCTTTCACCGGGGACTCGGCCTTCTT
TTTATCTGCAACATCTTTTGGCTTCTCCTCCTTTTTCTCCACCTTCTCTTCCTTGGGTGATTCTTTGGTG
ACTTCCTTCTTCTCTTCCTCAACTTTCTCTTCCTCCTTGTGCTCACCCTTCCCGGCCTTGGCCTCTGGTT
TTGGCTTTACTTCTTCCACGGGTGAAT
